Addgene plasmid #107468: pCEP4-SERTR464Q-myc
Purpose: Mammalian expression plasmid for codon optimized mutant hSERT with internal MYC tag inserted in ECL2, mutation R464Q approximately wildtype transport ability
Depositing lab: Erik Procko. Publication: Deep Mutagenesis of a Transporter for Uptake of a Non-Native Substrate Identifies Conformationally Dynamic Regions. Young HJ, Chan M, Selvam B, Szymanski SK, Shukla D, Procko E. bioRxiv 2021.04.19.440442 10.1101/2021.04.19.440442.
Backbone
  Vector backbone: pCEP4
  Backbone manufacturer: Invitrogen
  Backbone size w/o insert (bp): 10410
  Vector type: Mammalian Expression
  Selectable markers: Hygromycin
Growth in bacteria
  Bacterial resistance: Ampicillin, 100 μg/mL
  Growth temperature: 37°C
  Growth strain: DH5alpha
  Copy number: High Copy
Gene/Insert
  Gene/Insert name: Serotonin Transporter (SERT) (alt name: SLC6A4)
  Species: H. sapiens (human)
  Insert size (bp): 1985
  Mutation: R464Q
  Entrez Gene: SLC6A4 (a.k.a. 5-HTT, 5-HTTLPR, 5HTT, HTT, OCD1, SERT, SERT1, hSERT)
  Promoter: CMV
  Cloning method: Restriction Enzyme; 5′ cloning site NHE1 (not destroyed); 3′ cloning site XHO1 (not destroyed)
  Sequencing primers: 5′ CMV Forward; 3′ EBV Reverse
Terms and licenses: Academic/Nonprofit Terms; Industry Terms: Not Available to Industry
Depositor comments: Please visit https://doi.org/10.1101/2021.04.19.440442 for bioRxiv preprint.
How to cite: pCEP4-SERTR464Q-myc was a gift from Erik Procko (Addgene plasmid # 107468 ; http://n2t.net/addgene:107468 ; RRID:Addgene_107468)
