[The description below was written by a language model from this plasmid's Addgene catalogue record and pLannotate feature annotations shown in this document.]
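Description:
pCEP4-SERTR464Q-myc is a mammalian expression plasmid built on the Invitrogen pCEP4 episomal backbone, carrying a codon-optimized human serotonin transporter (SERT, SLC6A4) with the point mutation R464Q. The annotated full sequence is about 12.1 kb. In bacteria it is maintained through a high-copy ColE1/pUC-type origin and selected with ampicillin via the β-lactamase gene. In mammalian cells, a hygromycin B phosphotransferase cassette driven by an HSV thymidine kinase promoter and terminated by the TK polyadenylation signal allows hygromycin selection. The backbone also carries the Epstein-Barr virus oriP origin together with the EBNA1 coding sequence. Together these let the plasmid replicate and persist as an extrachromosomal episome in permissive primate cells rather than requiring integration. Several short annotated fragments (herpesvirus gL, gH and BRRF2, tetracycline resistance, rop, SV40 large T) appear to be remnants of the backbone's construction rather than functional elements.

The SERT open reading frame, roughly 2 kb, was cloned between NheI and XhoI sites, both retained. It sits downstream of the human CMV immediate-early enhancer and promoter, with the SV40 polyadenylation signal just beyond its 3′ end across the circular junction. According to the record, a MYC epitope is inserted internally in extracellular loop 2. This placement would expose the tag on the outside of the cell and so permit detection of surface-expressed transporter, although the feature table does not annotate the tag separately. The depositor describes the R464Q variant as having approximately wild-type transport ability. The plasmid comes from a deep mutagenesis study of transporter uptake of a non-native substrate, where it presumably served to test this individual mutant's expression and transport.
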