Features (pLannotate 1.2.2; 22 found; start..end, strand, type, name):
     14..148     -  polyA_signal   SV40 poly(A) signal: SV40 polyadenylation signal
    171..254     -  CDS            large T antigen (fragment): large T antigen from SV40 (simian virus 40)
    257..297     +  CDS            rop (fragment): Rop protein, which maintains plasmids at low copy number; rop
    409..427     -  misc_feature   MCS (fragment): pUC18/19 multiple cloning site
    873..2662    -  rep_origin     oriP: Epstein-Barr virus oriP replication origin (Yates et al., 2000)
   2667..2885    -  CDS            gL (fragment): GL_EBVB9 - Experimental evidence at protein level: Swiss-Prot protein existence level 1. The heterodimer glycoprotein H-glycoprotein L is required for the fusion of viral and plasma membranes leading to virus entry into the host cell. Acts as a functional inhibitor of gH and maintains gH in an inhibited form. Upon binding to host integrins, gL dissociates from gH leading to activation of the viral fusion glycoproteins gB and gH. Fusion of EBV with B-lymphocytes requires the additional receptor- binding protein gp42, which forms a complex with gH/gL. The heterodimer gH/gL targets also host EPHA
   2968..4893    -  CDS            EBNA1: Epstein-Barr nuclear antigen 1, also known as EBNA-1 crucial for latent viral infection, and for episomal amplification of vectors containing the oriP origin (Okita et al., 2013)
   4931..5275    -  CDS            BRRF2_EBVB9 (fragment): Protein inferred from homology: Swiss-Prot protein existence level 3. From Epstein-Barr virus (strain B95-8) (HHV-4) (Human herpesvirus 4).
   5278..5301    -  promoter       tet promoter (fragment): E. coli promoter for tetracycline efflux protein gene
   5414..5518    +  promoter       AmpR promoter: bla
   5519..6379    +  CDS            AmpR: β-lactamase; bla; confers resistance to ampicillin, carbenicillin, and related antibiotics
   6550..7138    +  rep_origin     ori: high-copy-number ColE1/pMB1/pBR322/pUC origin of replication
   7184..7342    -  CDS            TcR (fragment): tetracycline efflux protein; tet; confers resistance to tetracycline
   7463..7663    -  CDS            MDV035 (fragment): UL24_GAHVM - Protein inferred from homology: Swiss-Prot protein existence level 3. May play a role in the dispersal of host nucleolin from the nucleolus throughout the nucleus leading to a decrease in ribosome biogenesis. From Gallid herpesvirus 2 (strain Chicken/Md5/ATCC VR-987) (GaHV-2) (Marek's disease herpesvirus type 1).
   7652..7714    +  promoter       Mini-TK promoter: minimal herpes simplex virus (HSV) thymidine kinase promoter
   7757..8794    +  CDS            HygR: hygromycin B phosphotransferase confers resistance to hygromycin
   8836..8884    +  polyA_signal   HSV TK poly(A) signal: herpes simplex virus thymidine kinase polyadenylation signal (Cole and Stacy, 1985)
   9084..9308    +  CDS            gH (fragment): GH_HHV11 - Experimental evidence at protein level: Swiss-Prot protein existence level 1. The heterodimer glycoprotein H-glycoprotein L is required for the fusion of viral and plasma membranes leading to virus entry into the host cell. Following initial binding to host receptor, membrane fusion is mediated by the fusion machinery composed of gB and the heterodimer gH/gL. May also be involved in the fusion between the virion envelope and the outer nuclear membrane during virion morphogenesis. From Human herpesvirus 1 (strain 17) (HHV-1) (Human herpes simplex virus 1).
   9339..9364    -  CDS            bla(M) (fragment): β-lactamase lacking the signal sequence; bla(M); allows cytosolic expression of β-lactamase
   9538..9917    +  enhancer       CMV enhancer: human cytomegalovirus immediate early enhancer
   9919..10118   +  promoter       CMV promoter: human cytomegalovirus (CMV) immediate early promoter
  10176..12137   +  CDS            SLC6A4: SC6A4_HUMAN - Also known as HTT, SERT. Experimental evidence at protein level: Swiss-Prot protein existence level 1. Serotonin transporter whose primary function in the central nervous system involves the regulation of serotonergic signaling via transport of serotonin molecules from the synaptic cleft back into the pre-synaptic terminal for re-utilization. Plays a key role in mediating regulation of the availability of serotonin to other receptors of serotonergic systems. Terminates the action of serotonin and recycles it in a sodium-dependent manner. From Homo sapiens (Human).
>Addgene plasmid #107468 | pCEP4-SERTR464Q-myc | depositor full sequence | sequence record 205588 | pCEP4-SERTR464Q-myc sequence 12149 bps
GCCGGCAAGGCCGGATCCAGACATGATAAGATACATTGATGAGTTTGGACAAACCACAACTAGAATGCAG
TGAAAAAAATGCTTTATTTGTGAAATTTGTGATGCTATTGCTTTATTTGTAACCATTATAAGCTGCAATA
AACAAGTTAACAACAACAATTGCATTCATTTTATGTTTCAGGTTCAGGGGGAGGTGTGGGAGGTTTTTTA
AAGCAAGTAAAACCTCTACAAATGTGGTATGGCTGATTATGATCCGGCTGCCTCGCGCGTTTCGGTGATG
ACGGTGAAAACCTCTGACACATGCAGCTCCCGGAGACGGTCACAGCTTGTCTGTAAGCGGATGCCGGGAG
CAGACAAGCCCGTCAGGGCGCGTCAGCGGGTGTTGGCGGGTGTCGGGGCGCAGCCATGAGGTCGACTCTA
GAGGATCGATCCCCGCCCCGGACGAACTAAACCTGACTACGACATCTCTGCCCCTTCTTCGCGGGGCAGT
GCATGTAATCCCTTCAGTTGGTTGGTACAACTTGCCAACTGGGCCCTGTTCCACATGTGACACGGGGGGG
GACCAAACACAAAGGGGTTCTCTGACTGTAGTTGACATCCTTATAAATGGATGTGCACATTTGCCAACAC
TGAGTGGCTTTCATCCTGGAGCAGACTTTGCAGTCTGTGGACTGCAACACAACATTGCCTTTATGTGTAA
CTCTTGGCTGAAGCTCTTACACCAATGCTGGGGGACATGTACCTCCCAGGGGCCCAGGAAGACTACGGGA
GGCTACACCAACGTCAATCAGAGGGGCCTGTGTAGCTACCGATAAGCGGACCCTCAAGAGGGCATTAGCA
ATAGTGTTTATAAGGCCCCCTTGTTAACCCTAAACGGGTAGCATATGCTTCCCGGGTAGTAGTATATACT
ATCCAGACTAACCCTAATTCAATAGCATATGTTACCCAACGGGAAGCATATGCTATCGAATTAGGGTTAG
TAAAAGGGTCCTAAGGAACAGCGATATCTCCCACCCCATGAGCTGTCACGGTTTTATTTACATGGGGTCA
GGATTCCACGAGGGTAGTGAACCATTTTAGTCACAAGGGCAGTGGCTGAAGATCAAGGAGCGGGCAGTGA
ACTCTCCTGAATCTTCGCCTGCTTCTTCATTCTCCTTCGTTTAGCTAATAGAATAACTGCTGAGTTGTGA
ACAGTAAGGTGTATGTGAGGTGCTCGAAAACAAGGTTTCAGGTGACGCCCCCAGAATAAAATTTGGACGG
GGGGTTCAGTGGTGGCATTGTGCTATGACACCAATATAACCCTCACAAACCCCTTGGGCAATAAATACTA
GTGTAGGAATGAAACATTCTGAATATCTTTAACAATAGAAATCCATGGGGTGGGGACAAGCCGTAAAGAC
TGGATGTCCATCTCACACGAATTTATGGCTATGGGCAACACATAATCCTAGTGCAATATGATACTGGGGT
TATTAAGATGTGTCCCAGGCAGGGACCAAGACAGGTGAACCATGTTGTTACACTCTATTTGTAACAAGGG
GAAAGAGAGTGGACGCCGACAGCAGCGGACTCCACTGGTTGTCTCTAACACCCCCGAAAATTAAACGGGG
CTCCACGCCAATGGGGCCCATAAACAAAGACAAGTGGCCACTCTTTTTTTTGAAATTGTGGAGTGGGGGC
ACGCGTCAGCCCCCACACGCCGCCCTGCGGTTTTGGACTGTAAAATAAGGGTGTAATAACTTGGCTGATT
GTAACCCCGCTAACCACTGCGGTCAAACCACTTGCCCACAAAACCACTAATGGCACCCCGGGGAATACCT
GCATAAGTAGGTGGGCGGGCCAAGATAGGGGCGCGATTGCTGCGATCTGGAGGACAAATTACACACACTT
GCGCCTGAGCGCCAAGCACAGGGTTGTTGGTCCTCATATTCACGAGGTCGCTGAGAGCACGGTGGGCTAA
TGTTGCCATGGGTAGCATATACTACCCAAATATCTGGATAGCATATGCTATCCTAATCTATATCTGGGTA
GCATAGGCTATCCTAATCTATATCTGGGTAGCATATGCTATCCTAATCTATATCTGGGTAGTATATGCTA
TCCTAATTTATATCTGGGTAGCATAGGCTATCCTAATCTATATCTGGGTAGCATATGCTATCCTAATCTA
TATCTGGGTAGTATATGCTATCCTAATCTGTATCCGGGTAGCATATGCTATCCTAATAGAGATTAGGGTA
GTATATGCTATCCTAATTTATATCTGGGTAGCATATACTACCCAAATATCTGGATAGCATATGCTATCCT
AATCTATATCTGGGTAGCATATGCTATCCTAATCTATATCTGGGTAGCATAGGCTATCCTAATCTATATC
TGGGTAGCATATGCTATCCTAATCTATATCTGGGTAGTATATGCTATCCTAATTTATATCTGGGTAGCAT
AGGCTATCCTAATCTATATCTGGGTAGCATATGCTATCCTAATCTATATCTGGGTAGTATATGCTATCCT
AATCTGTATCCGGGTAGCATATGCTATCCTCATGCATATACAGTCAGCATATGATACCCAGTAGTAGAGT
GGGAGTGCTATCCTTTGCATATGCCGCCACCTCCCAAGGGGGCGTGAATTTTCGCTGCTTGTCCTTTTCC
TGCATGCTGGTTGCTCCCATTCTTAGGTGAATTTAAGGAGGCCAGGCTAAAGCCGTCGCATGTCTGATTG
CTCACCAGGTAAATGTCGCTAATGTTTTCCAACGCGAGAAGGTGTTGAGCGCGGAGCTGAGTGACGTGAC
AACATGGGTATGCCCAATTGCCCCATGTTGGGAGGACGAAAATGGTGACAAGACAGATGGCCAGAAATAC
ACCAACAGCACGCATGATGTCTACTGGGGATTTATTCTTTAGTGCGGGGGAATACACGGCTTTTAATACG
ATTGAGGGCGTCTCCTAACAAGTTACATCACTCCTGCCCTTCCTCACCCTCATCTCCATCACCTCCTTCA
TCTCCGTCATCTCCGTCATCACCCTCCGCGGCAGCCCCTTCCACCATAGGTGGAAACCAGGGAGGCAAAT
CTACTCCATCGTCAAAGCTGCACACAGTCACCCTGATATTGCAGGTAGGAGCGGGCTTTGTCATAACAAG
GTCCTTAATCGCATCCTTCAAAACCTCAGCAAATATATGAGTTTGTAAAAAGACCATGAAATAACAGACA
ATGGACTCCCTTAGCGGGCCAGGTTGTGGGCCGGGTCCAGGGGCCATTCCAAAGGGGAGACGACTCAATG
GTGTAAGACGACATTGTGGAATAGCAAGGGCAGTTCCTCGCCTTAGGTTGTAAAGGGAGGTCTTACTACC
TCCATATACGAACACACCGGCGACCCAAGTTCCTTCGTCGGTAGTCCTTTCTACGTGACTCCTAGCCAGG
AGAGCTCTTAAACCTTCTGCAATGTTCTCAAATTTCGGGTTGGAACCTCCTTGACCACGATGCTTTCCAA
ACCACCCTCCTTTTTTGCGCCTGCCTCCATCACCCTGACCCCGGGGTCCAGTGCTTGGGCCTTCTCCTGG
GTCATCTGCGGGGCCCTGCTCTATCGCTCCCGGGGGCACGTCAGGCTCACCATCTGGGCCACCTTCTTGG
TGGTATTCAAAATAATCGGCTTCCCCTACAGGGTGGAAAAATGGCCTTCTACCTGGAGGGGGCCTGCGCG
GTGGAGACCCGGATGATGATGACTGACTACTGGGACTCCTGGGCCTCTTTTCTCCACGTCCACGACCTCT
CCCCCTGGCTCTTTCACGACTTCCCCCCCTGGCTCTTTCACGTCCTCTACCCCGGCGGCCTCCACTACCT
CCTCGACCCCGGCCTCCACTACCTCCTCGACCCCGGCCTCCACTGCCTCCTCGACCCCGGCCTCCACCTC
CTGCTCCTGCCCCTCCTGCTCCTGCCCCTCCTCCTGCTCCTGCCCCTCCTGCCCCTCCTGCTCCTGCCCC
TCCTGCCCCTCCTGCTCCTGCCCCTCCTGCCCCTCCTGCTCCTGCCCCTCCTGCCCCTCCTCCTGCTCCT
GCCCCTCCTGCCCCTCCTCCTGCTCCTGCCCCTCCTGCCCCTCCTGCTCCTGCCCCTCCTGCCCCTCCTG
CTCCTGCCCCTCCTGCCCCTCCTGCTCCTGCCCCTCCTGCTCCTGCCCCTCCTGCTCCTGCCCCTCCTGC
TCCTGCCCCTCCTGCCCCTCCTGCCCCTCCTCCTGCTCCTGCCCCTCCTGCTCCTGCCCCTCCTGCCCCT
CCTGCCCCTCCTGCTCCTGCCCCTCCTCCTGCTCCTGCCCCTCCTGCCCCTCCTGCCCCTCCTCCTGCTC
CTGCCCCTCCTGCCCCTCCTCCTGCTCCTGCCCCTCCTCCTGCTCCTGCCCCTCCTGCCCCTCCTGCCCC
TCCTCCTGCTCCTGCCCCTCCTGCCCCTCCTCCTGCTCCTGCCCCTCCTCCTGCTCCTGCCCCTCCTGCC
CCTCCTGCCCCTCCTCCTGCTCCTGCCCCTCCTCCTGCTCCTGCCCCTCCTGCCCCTCCTGCCCCTCCTG
CCCCTCCTCCTGCTCCTGCCCCTCCTCCTGCTCCTGCCCCTCCTGCTCCTGCCCCTCCCGCTCCTGCTCC
TGCTCCTGTTCCACCGTGGGTCCCTTTGCAGCCAATGCAACTTGGACGTTTTTGGGGTCTCCGGACACCA
TCTCTATGTCTTGGCCCTGATCCTGAGCCGCCCGGGGCTCCTGGTCTTCCGCCTCCTCGTCCTCGTCCTC
TTCCCCGTCCTCGTCCATGGTTATCACCCCCTCTTCTTTGAGGTCCACTGCCGCCGGAGCCTTCTGGTCC
AGATGTGTCTCCCTTCTCTCCTAGGCCATTTCCAGGTCCTGTACCTGGCCCCTCGTCAGACATGATTCAC
ACTAAAAGAGATCAATAGACATCTTTATTAGACGACGCTCAGTGAATACAGGGAGTGCAGACTCCTGCCC
CCTCCAACAGCCCCCCCACCCTCATCCCCTTCATGGTCGCTGTCAGACAGATCCAGGTCTGAAAATTCCC
CATCCTCCGAACCATCCTCGTCCTCATCACCAATTACTCGCAGCCCGGAAAACTCCCGCTGAACATCCTC
AAGATTTGCGTCCTGAGCCTCAAGCCAGGCCTCAAATTCCTCGTCCCCCTTTTTGCTGGACGGTAGGGAT
GGGGATTCTCGGGACCCCTCCTCTTCCTCTTCAAGGTCACCAGACAGAGATGCTACTGGGGCAACGGAAG
AAAAGCTGGGTGCGGCCTGTGAGGATCAGCTTATCGATGATAAGCTGTCAAACATGAGAATTCTTGAAGA
CGAAAGGGCCTCGTGATACGCCTATTTTTATAGGTTAATGTCATGATAATAATGGTTTCTTAGACGTCAG
GTGGCACTTTTCGGGGAAATGTGCGCGGAACCCCTATTTGTTTATTTTTCTAAATACATTCAAATATGTA
TCCGCTCATGAGACAATAACCCTGATAAATGCTTCAATAATATTGAAAAAGGAAGAGTATGAGTATTCAA
CATTTCCGTGTCGCCCTTATTCCCTTTTTTGCGGCATTTTGCCTTCCTGTTTTTGCTCACCCAGAAACGC
TGGTGAAAGTAAAAGATGCTGAAGATCAGTTGGGTGCACGAGTGGGTTACATCGAACTGGATCTCAACAG
CGGTAAGATCCTTGAGAGTTTTCGCCCCGAAGAACGTTTTCCAATGATGAGCACTTTTAAAGTTCTGCTA
TGTGGCGCGGTATTATCCCGTGTTGACGCCGGGCAAGAGCAACTCGGTCGCCGCATACACTATTCTCAGA
ATGACTTGGTTGAGTACTCACCAGTCACAGAAAAGCATCTTACGGATGGCATGACAGTAAGAGAATTATG
CAGTGCTGCCATAACCATGAGTGATAACACTGCGGCCAACTTACTTCTGACAACGATCGGAGGACCGAAG
GAGCTAACCGCTTTTTTGCACAACATGGGGGATCATGTAACTCGCCTTGATCGTTGGGAACCGGAGCTGA
ATGAAGCCATACCAAACGACGAGCGTGACACCACGATGCCTGCAGCAATGGCAACAACGTTGCGCAAACT
ATTAACTGGCGAACTACTTACTCTAGCTTCCCGGCAACAATTAATAGACTGGATGGAGGCGGATAAAGTT
GCAGGACCACTTCTGCGCTCGGCCCTTCCGGCTGGCTGGTTTATTGCTGATAAATCTGGAGCCGGTGAGC
GTGGGTCTCGCGGTATCATTGCAGCACTGGGGCCAGATGGTAAGCCCTCCCGTATCGTAGTTATCTACAC
GACGGGGAGTCAGGCAACTATGGATGAACGAAATAGACAGATCGCTGAGATAGGTGCCTCACTGATTAAG
CATTGGTAACTGTCAGACCAAGTTTACTCATATATACTTTAGATTGATTTAAAACTTCATTTTTAATTTA
AAAGGATCTAGGTGAAGATCCTTTTTGATAATCTCATGACCAAAATCCCTTAACGTGAGTTTTCGTTCCA
CTGAGCGTCAGACCCCGTAGAAAAGATCAAAGGATCTTCTTGAGATCCTTTTTTTCTGCGCGTAATCTGC
TGCTTGCAAACAAAAAAACCACCGCTACCAGCGGTGGTTTGTTTGCCGGATCAAGAGCTACCAACTCTTT
TTCCGAAGGTAACTGGCTTCAGCAGAGCGCAGATACCAAATACTGTCCTTCTAGTGTAGCCGTAGTTAGG
CCACCACTTCAAGAACTCTGTAGCACCGCCTACATACCTCGCTCTGCTAATCCTGTTACCAGTGGCTGCT
GCCAGTGGCGATAAGTCGTGTCTTACCGGGTTGGACTCAAGACGATAGTTACCGGATAAGGCGCAGCGGT
CGGGCTGAACGGGGGGTTCGTGCACACAGCCCAGCTTGGAGCGAACGACCTACACCGAACTGAGATACCT
ACAGCGTGAGCTATGAGAAAGCGCCACGCTTCCCGAAGGGAGAAAGGCGGACAGGTATCCGGTAAGCGGC
AGGGTCGGAACAGGAGAGCGCACGAGGGAGCTTCCAGGGGGAAACGCCTGGTATCTTTATAGTCCTGTCG
GGTTTCGCCACCTCTGACTTGAGCGTCGATTTTTGTGATGCTCGTCAGGGGGGCGGAGCCTATGGAAAAA
CGCCAGCAACGCGGCCTTTTTACGGTTCCTGGCCTTTTGCTGGCCTTGAAGCTGTCCCTGATGGTCGTCA
TCTACCTGCCTGGACAGCATGGCCTGCAACGCGGGCATCCCGATGCCGCCGGAAGCGAGAAGAATCATAA
TGGGGAAGGCCATCCAGCCTCGCGTCGCGAACGCCAGCAAGACGTAGCCCAGCGCGTCGGCCCCGAGATG
CGCCGCGTGCGGCTGCTGGAGATGGCGGACGCGATGGATATGTTCTGCCAAGGGTTGGTTTGCGCATTCA
CAGTTCTCCGCAAGAATTGATTGGCTCCAATTCTTGGAGTGGTGAATCCGTTAGCGAGGTGCCGCCCTGC
TTCATCCCCGTGGCCCGTTGCTCGCGTTTGCTGGCGGTGTCCCCGGAAGAAATATATTTGCATGTCTTTA
GTTCTATGATGACACAAACCCCGCCCAGCGTCTTGTCATTGGCGAATTCGAACACGCAGATGCAGTCGGG
GCGGCGCGGTCCGAGGTCCACTTCGCATATTAAGGTGACGCGTGTGGCCTCGAACACCGAGCGACCCTGC
AGCGACCCGCTTAACAGCGTCAACAGCGTGCCGCAGATCCCGGGGGGCAATGAGATATGAAAAAGCCTGA
ACTCACCGCGACGTCTGTCGAGAAGTTTCTGATCGAAAAGTTCGACAGCGTCTCCGACCTGATGCAGCTC
TCGGAGGGCGAAGAATCTCGTGCTTTCAGCTTCGATGTAGGAGGGCGTGGATATGTCCTGCGGGTAAATA
GCTGCGCCGATGGTTTCTACAAAGATCGTTATGTTTATCGGCACTTTGCATCGGCCGCGCTCCCGATTCC
GGAAGTGCTTGACATTGGGGAATTCAGCGAGAGCCTGACCTATTGCATCTCCCGCCGTGCACAGGGTGTC
ACGTTGCAAGACCTGCCTGAAACCGAACTGCCCGCTGTTCTGCAGCCGGTCGCGGAGGCCATGGATGCGA
TCGCTGCGGCCGATCTTAGCCAGACGAGCGGGTTCGGCCCATTCGGACCGCAAGGAATCGGTCAATACAC
TACATGGCGTGATTTCATATGCGCGATTGCTGATCCCCATGTGTATCACTGGCAAACTGTGATGGACGAC
ACCGTCAGTGCGTCCGTCGCGCAGGCTCTCGATGAGCTGATGCTTTGGGCCGAGGACTGCCCCGAAGTCC
GGCACCTCGTGCACGCGGATTTCGGCTCCAACAATGTCCTGACGGACAATGGCCGCATAACAGCGGTCAT
TGACTGGAGCGAGGCGATGTTCGGGGATTCCCAATACGAGGTCGCCAACATCTTCTTCTGGAGGCCGTGG
TTGGCTTGTATGGAGCAGCAGACGCGCTACTTCGAGCGGAGGCATCCGGAGCTTGCAGGATCGCCGCGGC
TCCGGGCGTATATGCTCCGCATTGGTCTTGACCAACTCTATCAGAGCTTGGTTGACGGCAATTTCGATGA
TGCAGCTTGGGCGCAGGGTCGATGCGACGCAATCGTCCGATCCGGAGCCGGGACTGTCGGGCGTACACAA
ATCGCCCGCAGAAGCGCGGCCGTCTGGACCGATGGCTGTGTAGAAGTACTCGCCGATAGTGGAAACCGAC
GCCCCAGCACTCGTCCGGATCGGGAGATGGGGGAGGCTAACTGAAACACGGAAGGAGACAATACCGGAAG
GAACCCGCGCTATGACGGCAATAAAAAGACAGAATAAAACGCACGGGTGTTGGGTCGTTTGTTCATAAAC
GCGGGGTTCGGTCCCAGGGCTGGCACTCTGTCGATACCCCACCGAGACCCCATTGGGGCCAATACGCCCG
CGTTTCTTCCTTTTCCCCACCCCACCCCCCAAGTTCGGGTGAAGGCCCAGGGCTCGCAGCCAACGTCGGG
GCGGCAGGCCCTGCCATAGCCACTGGCCCCGTGGGTTAGGGACGGGGTCCCCCATGGGGAATGGTTTATG
GTTCGTGGGGGTTATTATTTTGGGCGTTGCGTGGGGTCAGGTCCACGACTGGACTGAGCAGACAGACCCA
TGGTTTTTGGATGGCCTGGGCATGGACCGCATGTACTGGCGCGACACGAACACCGGGCGTCTGTGGCTGC
CAAACACCCCCGACCCCCAAAAACCACCGCGCGGATTTCTGGCGTGCCAAGCTAGTCGACCAATTCTCAT
GTTTGACAGCTTATCATCGCAGATCCGGGCAACGTTGTTGCCATTGCTGCAGGCGCAGAACTGGTAGGTA
TGGAAGATCTATACATTGAATCAATATTGGCAATTAGCCATATTAGTCATTGGTTATATAGCATAAATCA
ATATTGGCTATTGGCCATTGCATACGTTGTATCTATATCATAATATGTACATTTATATTGGCTCATGTCC
AATATGACCGCCATGTTGACATTGATTATTGACTAGTTATTAATAGTAATCAATTACGGGGTCATTAGTT
CATAGCCCATATATGGAGTTCCGCGTTACATAACTTACGGTAAATGGCCCGCCTGGCTGACCGCCCAACG
ACCCCCGCCCATTGACGTCAATAATGACGTATGTTCCCATAGTAACGCCAATAGGGACTTTCCATTGACG
TCAATGGGTGGAGTATTTACGGTAAACTGCCCACTTGGCAGTACATCAAGTGTATCATATGCCAAGTCCG
CCCCCTATTGACGTCAATGACGGTAAATGGCCCGCCTGGCATTATGCCCAGTACATGACCTTACGGGACT
TTCCTACTTGGCAGTACATCTACGTATTAGTCATCGCTATTACCATGGTGATGCGGTTTTGGCAGTACAC
CAATGGGCGTGGATAGCGGTTTGACTCACGGGGATTTCCAAGTCTCCACCCCATTGACGTCAATGGGAGT
TTGTTTTGGCACCAAAATCAACGGGACTTTCCAAAATGTCGTAATAACCCCGCCCCGTTGACGCAAATGG
GCGGTAGGCGTGTACGGTGGGAGGTCTATATAAGCAGAGCTCGTTTAGTGAACCGTCAGATCTCTAGAAG
CTGGGTACCAGCTGCTAGCGCCACCATGGAGACCACCCCCCTGAACAGTCAAAAGCAACTCTCTGCCTGT
GAGGATGGAGAGGACTGTCAGGAGAATGGCGTTCTTCAAAAGGTTGTACCCACCCCTGGAGATAAGGTGG
AAAGCGGCCAGATTTCCAACGGCTACAGCGCCGTGCCATCACCTGGAGCCGGGGATGATACACGGCACAG
CATTCCCGCAACCACCACGACACTGGTTGCAGAGCTTCACCAGGGCGAGAGGGAGACGTGGGGCAAAAAG
GTAGATTTTCTGCTTTCCGTGATCGGTTACGCGGTCGATCTGGGGAACGTGTGGAGGTTCCCTTACATTT
GTTACCAAAACGGAGGGGGTGCCTTCTTGCTGCCCTACACAATTATGGCGATTTTTGGGGGTATCCCGCT
CTTCTACATGGAACTGGCCTTGGGTCAGTACCACCGGAACGGCTGCATTAGCATTTGGCGCAAGATATGC
CCCATTTTCAAGGGAATCGGATACGCAATCTGTATAATCGCGTTCTATATTGCATCATATTACAACACCA
TCATGGCCTGGGCCCTTTATTACTTGATCAGCAGTTTCACCGACCAATTGCCGTGGACGAGCTGTAAGAA
CTCATGGAATACCGGGAACTGTACCAACTACTTCTCTGAGGACAGCTCAGGAGGTAGCGGGGGTGAACAG
AAGCTGATTAGCGAGGAGGACTTGGGCAGTCCAGGCGGAAGCGGCAACATCACTTGGACACTCCATAGTA
CGAGCCCCGCAGAGGAGTTTTACACCAGGCACGTACTGCAGATTCATAGGAGCAAGGGTCTGCAAGACCT
GGGCGGTATTAGCTGGCAGCTCGCATTGTGCATAATGTTGATCTTTACGGTGATCTATTTCTCTATCTGG
AAGGGAGTAAAGACATCCGGCAAGGTGGTGTGGGTGACGGCGACCTTCCCCTACATTATACTCAGCGTGT
TGTTGGTGAGGGGGGCAACCCTGCCTGGGGCCTGGCGAGGCGTGCTGTTCTATCTCAAGCCAAACTGGCA
GAAGCTTCTTGAAACCGGAGTGTGGATCGACGCGGCCGCGCAAATCTTCTTTTCCCTCGGTCCCGGCTTC
GGGGTCCTTCTGGCATTCGCAAGCTACAACAAGTTCAACAATAACTGCTACCAGGACGCCCTCGTGACAA
GTGTAGTGAACTGCATGACCTCTTTCGTGAGCGGGTTTGTGATCTTCACAGTACTCGGATATATGGCTGA
GATGAGGAACGAAGATGTTAGTGAGGTTGCCAAAGACGCTGGCCCGAGCCTGTTGTTCATCACATACGCC
GAGGCTATCGCGAACATGCCCGCATCTACTTTCTTCGCCATCATCTTTTTCCTGATGCTGATAACCCTTG
GGCTGGATAGCACCTTCGCCGGACTGGAGGGTGTCATCACTGCCGTTCTCGACGAGTTCCCCCATGTGTG
GGCCAAGCGACGGGAACAGTTCGTGCTGGCCGTCGTAATCACATGCTTCTTCGGCTCACTGGTGACCCTT
ACCTTTGGCGGTGCGTACGTGGTCAAGCTGCTCGAAGAGTACGCCACTGGACCGGCGGTTCTGACCGTGG
CATTGATCGAGGCCGTGGCCGTAAGCTGGTTTTACGGCATCACGCAGTTCTGTAGGGACGTGAAAGAGAT
GCTGGGCTTTTCTCCCGGTTGGTTTTGGAGGATTTGTTGGGTAGCAATTAGCCCCCTGTTTCTCCTTTTC
ATTATTTGCTCTTTTCTGATGTCTCCACCGCAGCTCCGACTGTTTCAGTACAACTACCCCTACTGGTCAA
TTATCCTGGGCTATTGTATCGGCACCTCAAGTTTCATCTGCATCCCCACATACATCGCATACAGACTGAT
AATTACGCCCGGTACTTTTAAGGAGCGAATCATTAAAAGCATAACCCCCGAAACCCCCACCGAGATCCCT
TGTGGCGATATAAGACTCAATGCGGTCTAATAGCTCGAG
