>Addgene plasmid #107468 | pCEP4-SERTR464Q-myc | addgene partial sequence | sequence record 205587 | Addgene Partial NGS Result
CTCCTCCTGCTCCTGCCCCTCCTGCTCCTGCCCCTCCCGCTCCTGCTCCTGCTCCTGTTCCACCGTGGGT
CCCTTTGCAGCCAATGCAACTTGGACGTTTTTGGGGTCTCCGGACACCATCTCTATGTCTTGGCCCTGAT
CCTGAGCCGCCCGGGGCTCCTGGTCTTCCGCCTCCTCGTCCTCGTCCTCTTCCCCGTCCTCGTCCATGGT
TATCACCCCCTCTTCTTTGAGGTCCACTGCCGCCGGAGCCTTCTGGTCCAGATGTGTCTCCCTTCTCTCC
TAGGCCATTTCCAGGTCCTGTACCTGGCCCCTCGTCAGACATGATTCACACTAAAAGAGATCAATAGACA
TCTTTATTAGACGACGCTCAGTGAATACAGGGAGTGCAGACTCCTGCCCCCTCCAACAGCCCCCCCACCC
TCATCCCCTTCATGGTCGCTGTCAGACAGATCCAGGTCTGAAAATTCCCCATCCTCCGAACCATCCTCGT
CCTCATCACCAATTACTCGCAGCCCGGAAAACTCCCGCTGAACATCCTCAAGATTTGCGTCCTGAGCCTC
AAGCCAGGCCTCAAATTCCTCGTCCCCCTTTTTGCTGGACGGTAGGGATGGGGATTCTCGGGACCCCTCC
TCTTCCTCTTCAAGGTCACCAGACAGAGATGCTACTGGGGCAACGGAAGAAAAGCTGGGTGCGGCCTGTG
AGGATCAGCTTATCGATGATAAGCTGTCAAACATGAGAATTCTTGAAGACGAAAGGGCCTCGTGATACGC
CTATTTTTATAGGTTAATGTCATGATAATAATGGTTTCTTAGACGTCAGGTGGCACTTTTCGGGGAAATG
TGCGCGGAACCCCTATTTGTTTATTTTTCTAAATACATTCAAATATGTATCCGCTCATGAGACAATAACC
CTGATAAATGCTTCAATAATATTGAAAAAGGAAGAGTATGAGTATTCAACATTTCCGTGTCGCCCTTATT
CCCTTTTTTGCGGCATTTTGCCTTCCTGTTTTTGCTCACCCAGAAACGCTGGTGAAAGTAAAAGATGCTG
AAGATCAGTTGGGTGCACGAGTGGGTTACATCGAACTGGATCTCAACAGCGGTAAGATCCTTGAGAGTTT
TCGCCCCGAAGAACGTTTTCCAATGATGAGCACTTTTAAAGTTCTGCTATGTGGCGCGGTATTATCCCGT
GTTGACGCCGGGCAAGAGCAACTCGGTCGCCGCATACACTATTCTCAGAATGACTTGGTTGAGTACTCAC
CAGTCACAGAAAAGCATCTTACGGATGGCATGACAGTAAGAGAATTATGCAGTGCTGCCATAACCATGAG
TGATAACACTGCGGCCAACTTACTTCTGACAACGATCGGAGGACCGAAGGAGCTAACCGCTTTTTTGCAC
AACATGGGGGATCATGTAACTCGCCTTGATCGTTGGGAACCGGAGCTGAATGAAGCCATACCAAACGACG
AGCGTGACACCACGATGCCTGCAGCAATGGCAACAACGTTGCGCAAACTATTAACTGGCGAACTACTTAC
TCTAGCTTCCCGGCAACAATTAATAGACTGGATGGAGGCGGATAAAGTTGCAGGACCACTTCTGCGCTCG
GCCCTTCCGGCTGGCTGGTTTATTGCTGATAAATCTGGAGCCGGTGAGCGTGGGTCTCGCGGTATCATTG
CAGCACTGGGGCCAGATGGTAAGCCCTCCCGTATCGTAGTTATCTACACGACGGGGAGTCAGGCAACTAT
GGATGAACGAAATAGACAGATCGCTGAGATAGGTGCCTCACTGATTAAGCATTGGTAACTGTCAGACCAA
GTTTACTCATATATACTTTAGATTGATTTAAAACTTCATTTTTAATTTAAAAGGATCTAGGTGAAGATCC
TTTTTGATAATCTCATGACCAAAATCCCTTAACGTGAGTTTTCGTTCCACTGAGCGTCAGACCCCGTAGA
AAAGATCAAAGGATCTTCTTGAGATCCTTTTTTTCTGCGCGTAATCTGCTGCTTGCAAACAAAAAAACCA
CCGCTACCAGCGGTGGTTTGTTTGCCGGATCAAGAGCTACCAACTCTTTTTCCGAAGGTAACTGGCTTCA
GCAGAGCGCAGATACCAAATACTGTCCTTCTAGTGTAGCCGTAGTTAGGCCACCACTTCAAGAACTCTGT
AGCACCGCCTACATACCTCGCTCTGCTAATCCTGTTACCAGTGGCTGCTGCCAGTGGCGATAAGTCGTGT
CTTACCGGGTTGGACTCAAGACGATAGTTACCGGATAAGGCGCAGCGGTCGGGCTGAACGGGGGGTTCGT
GCACACAGCCCAGCTTGGAGCGAACGACCTACACCGAACTGAGATACCTACAGCGTGAGCTATGAGAAAG
CGCCACGCTTCCCGAAGGGAGAAAGGCGGACAGGTATCCGGTAAGCGGCAGGGTCGGAACAGGAGAGCGC
ACGAGGGAGCTTCCAGGGGGAAACGCCTGGTATCTTTATAGTCCTGTCGGGTTTCGCCACCTCTGACTTG
AGCGTCGATTTTTGTGATGCTCGTCAGGGGGGCGGAGCCTATGGAAAAACGCCAGCAACGCGGCCTTTTT
ACGGTTCCTGGCCTTTTGCTGGCCTTGAAGCTGTCCCTGATGGTCGTCATCTACCTGCCTGGACAGCATG
GCCTGCAACGCGGGCATCCCGATGCCGCCGGAAGCGAGAAGAATCATAATGGGGAAGGCCATCCAGCCTC
GCGTCGCGAACGCCAGCAAGACGTAGCCCAGCGCGTCGGCCCCGAGATGCGCCGCGTGCGGCTGCTGGAG
ATGGCGGACGCGATGGATATGTTCTGCCAAGGGTTGGTTTGCGCATTCACAGTTCTCCGCAAGAATTGAT
TGGCTCCAATTCTTGGAGTGGTGAATCCGTTAGCGAGGTGCCGCCCTGCTTCATCCCCGTGGCCCGTTGC
TCGCGTTTGCTGGCGGTGTCCCCGGAAGAAATATATTTGCATGTCTTTAGTTCTATGATGACACAAACCC
CGCCCAGCGTCTTGTCATTGGCGAATTCGAACACGCAGATGCAGTCGGGGCGGCGCGGTCCGAGGTCCAC
TTCGCATATTAAGGTGACGCGTGTGGCCTCGAACACCGAGCGACCCTGCAGCGACCCGCTTAACAGCGTC
AACAGCGTGCCGCAGATCCCGGGGGGCAATGAGATATGAAAAAGCCTGAACTCACCGCGACGTCTGTCGA
GAAGTTTCTGATCGAAAAGTTCGACAGCGTCTCCGACCTGATGCAGCTCTCGGAGGGCGAAGAATCTCGT
GCTTTCAGCTTCGATGTAGGAGGGCGTGGATATGTCCTGCGGGTAAATAGCTGCGCCGATGGTTTCTACA
AAGATCGTTATGTTTATCGGCACTTTGCATCGGCCGCGCTCCCGATTCCGGAAGTGCTTGACATTGGGGA
ATTCAGCGAGAGCCTGACCTATTGCATCTCCCGCCGTGCACAGGGTGTCACGTTGCAAGACCTGCCTGAA
ACCGAACTGCCCGCTGTTCTGCAGCCGGTCGCGGAGGCCATGGATGCGATCGCTGCGGCCGATCTTAGCC
AGACGAGCGGGTTCGGCCCATTCGGACCGCAAGGAATCGGTCAATACACTACATGGCGTGATTTCATATG
CGCGATTGCTGATCCCCATGTGTATCACTGGCAAACTGTGATGGACGACACCGTCAGTGCGTCCGTCGCG
CAGGCTCTCGATGAGCTGATGCTTTGGGCCGAGGACTGCCCCGAAGTCCGGCACCTCGTGCACGCGGATT
TCGGCTCCAACAATGTCCTGACGGACAATGGCCGCATAACAGCGGTCATTGACTGGAGCGAGGCGATGTT
CGGGGATTCCCAATACGAGGTCGCCAACATCTTCTTCTGGAGGCCGTGGTTGGCTTGTATGGAGCAGCAG
ACGCGCTACTTCGAGCGGAGGCATCCGGAGCTTGCAGGATCGCCGCGGCTCCGGGCGTATATGCTCCGCA
TTGGTCTTGACCAACTCTATCAGAGCTTGGTTGACGGCAATTTCGATGATGCAGCTTGGGCGCAGGGTCG
ATGCGACGCAATCGTCCGATCCGGAGCCGGGACTGTCGGGCGTACACAAATCGCCCGCAGAAGCGCGGCC
GTCTGGACCGATGGCTGTGTAGAAGTACTCGCCGATAGTGGAAACCGACGCCCCAGCACTCGTCCGGATC
GGGAGATGGGGGAGGCTAACTGAAACACGGAAGGAGACAATACCGGAAGGAACCCGCGCTATGACGGCAA
TAAAAAGACAGAATAAAACGCACGGGTGTTGGGTCGTTTGTTCATAAACGCGGGGTTCGGTCCCAGGGCT
GGCACTCTGTCGATACCCCACCGAGACCCCATTGGGGCCAATACGCCCGCGTTTCTTCCTTTTCCCCACC
CCACCCCCCAAGTTCGGGTGAAGGCCCAGGGCTCGCAGCCAACGTCGGGGCGGCAGGCCCTGCCATAGCC
ACTGGCCCCGTGGGTTAGGGACGGGGTCCCCCATGGGGAATGGTTTATGGTTCGTGGGGGTTATTATTTT
GGGCGTTGCGTGGGGTCAGGTCCACGACTGGACTGAGCAGACAGACCCATGGTTTTTGGATGGCCTGGGC
ATGGACCGCATGTACTGGCGCGACACGAACACCGGGCGTCTGTGGCTGCCAAACACCCCCGACCCCCAAA
AACCACCGCGCGGATTTCTGGCGTGCCAAGCTAGTCGACCAATTCTCATGTTTGACAGCTTATCATCGCA
GATCCGGGCAACGTTGTTGCCATTGCTGCAGGCGCAGAACTGGTAGGTATGGAAGATCTATACATTGAAT
CAATATTGGCAATTAGCCATATTAGTCATTGGTTATATAGCATAAATCAATATTGGCTATTGGCCATTGC
ATACGTTGTATCTATATCATAATATGTACATTTATATTGGCTCATGTCCAATATGACCGCCATGTTGACA
TTGATTATTGACTAGTTATTAATAGTAATCAATTACGGGGTCATTAGTTCATAGCCCATATATGGAGTTC
CGCGTTACATAACTTACGGTAAATGGCCCGCCTGGCTGACCGCCCAACGACCCCCGCCCATTGACGTCAA
TAATGACGTATGTTCCCATAGTAACGCCAATAGGGACTTTCCATTGACGTCAATGGGTGGAGTATTTACG
GTAAACTGCCCACTTGGCAGTACATCAAGTGTATCATATGCCAAGTCCGCCCCCTATTGACGTCAATGAC
GGTAAATGGCCCGCCTGGCATTATGCCCAGTACATGACCTTACGGGACTTTCCTACTTGGCAGTACATCT
ACGTATTAGTCATCGCTATTACCATGGTGATGCGGTTTTGGCAGTACACCAATGGGCGTGGATAGCGGTT
TGACTCACGGGGATTTCCAAGTCTCCACCCCATTGACGTCAATGGGAGTTTGTTTTGGCACCAAAATCAA
CGGGACTTTCCAAAATGTCGTAATAACCCCGCCCCGTTGACGCAAATGGGCGGTAGGCGTGTACGGTGGG
AGGTCTATATAAGCAGAGCTCGTTTAGTGAACCGTCAGATCTCTAGAAGCTGGGTACCAGCTGCTAGCGC
CACCATGGAGACCACCCCCCTGAACAGTCAAAAGCAACTCTCTGCCTGTGAGGATGGAGAGGACTGTCAG
GAGAATGGCGTTCTTCAAAAGGTTGTACCCACCCCTGGAGATAAGGTGGAAAGCGGCCAGATTTCCAACG
GCTACAGCGCCGTGCCATCACCTGGAGCCGGGGATGATACACGGCACAGCATTCCCGCAACCACCACGAC
ACTGGTTGCAGAGCTTCACCAGGGCGAGAGGGAGACGTGGGGCAAAAAGGTAGATTTTCTGCTTTCCGTG
ATCGGTTACGCGGTCGATCTGGGGAACGTGTGGAGGTTCCCTTACATTTGTTACCAAAACGGAGGGGGTG
CCTTCTTGCTGCCCTACACAATTATGGCGATTTTTGGGGGTATCCCGCTCTTCTACATGGAACTGGCCTT
GGGTCAGTACCACCGGAACGGCTGCATTAGCATTTGGCGCAAGATATGCCCCATTTTCAAGGGAATCGGA
TACGCAATCTGTATAATCGCGTTCTATATTGCATCATATTACAACACCATCATGGCCTGGGCCCTTTATT
ACTTGATCAGCAGTTTCACCGACCAATTGCCGTGGACGAGCTGTAAGAACTCATGGAATACCGGGAACTG
TACCAACTACTTCTCTGAGGACAGCTCAGGAGGTAGCGGGGGTGAACAGAAGCTGATTAGCGAGGAGGAC
TTGGGCAGTCCAGGCGGAAGCGGCAACATCACTTGGACACTCCATAGTACGAGCCCCGCAGAGGAGTTTT
ACACCAGGCACGTACTGCAGATTCATAGGAGCAAGGGTCTGCAAGACCTGGGCGGTATTAGCTGGCAGCT
CGCATTGTGCATAATGTTGATCTTTACGGTGATCTATTTCTCTATCTGGAAGGGAGTAAAGACATCCGGC
AAGGTGGTGTGGGTGACGGCGACCTTCCCCTACATTATACTCAGCGTGTTGTTGGTGAGGGGGGCAACCC
TGCCTGGGGCCTGGCGAGGCGTGCTGTTCTATCTCAAGCCAAACTGGCAGAAGCTTCTTGAAACCGGAGT
GTGGATCGACGCGGCCGCGCAAATCTTCTTTTCCCTCGGTCCCGGCTTCGGGGTCCTTCTGGCATTCGCA
AGCTACAACAAGTTCAACAATAACTGCTACCAGGACGCCCTCGTGACAAGTGTAGTGAACTGCATGACCT
CTTTCGTGAGCGGGTTTGTGATCTTCACAGTACTCGGATATATGGCTGAGATGAGGAACGAAGATGTTAG
TGAGGTTGCCAAAGACGCTGGCCCGAGCCTGTTGTTCATCACATACGCCGAGGCTATCGCGAACATGCCC
GCATCTACTTTCTTCGCCATCATCTTTTTCCTGATGCTGATAACCCTTGGGCTGGATAGCACCTTCGCCG
GACTGGAGGGTGTCATCACTGCCGTTCTCGACGAGTTCCCCCATGTGTGGGCCAAGCGACGGGAACAGTT
CGTGCTGGCCGTCGTAATCACATGCTTCTTCGGCTCACTGGTGACCCTTACCTTTGGCGGTGCGTACGTG
GTCAAGCTGCTCGAAGAGTACGCCACTGGACCGGCGGTTCTGACCGTGGCATTGATCGAGGCCGTGGCCG
TAAGCTGGTTTTACGGCATCACGCAGTTCTGTAGGGACGTGAAAGAGATGCTGGGCTTTTCTCCCGGTTG
GTTTTGGAGGATTTGTTGGGTAGCAATTAGCCCCCTGTTTCTCCTTTTCATTATTTGCTCTTTTCTGATG
TCTCCACCGCAGCTCCGACTGTTTCAGTACAACTACCCCTACTGGTCAATTATCCTGGGCTATTGTATCG
GCACCTCAAGTTTCATCTGCATCCCCACATACATCGCATACAGACTGATAATTACGCCCGGTACTTTTAA
GGAGCGAATCATTAAAAGCATAACCCCCGAAACCCCCACCGAGATCCCTTGTGGCGATATAAGACTCAAT
GCGGTCTAATAGCTCGAGGCCGGCAAGGCCGGATCCAGACATGATAAGATACATTGATGAGTTTGGACAA
ACCACAACTAGAATGCAGTGAAAAAAATGCTTTATTTGTGAAATTTGTGATGCTATTGCTTTATTTGTAA
CCATTATAAGCTGCAATAAACAAGTTAACAACAACAATTGCATTCATTTTATGTTTCAGGTTCAGGGGGA
GGTGTGGGAGGTTTTTTAAAGCAAGTAAAACCTCTACAAATGTGGTATGGCTGATTATGATCCGGCTGCC
TCGCGCGTTTCGGTGATGACGGTGAAAACCTCTGACACATGCAGCTCCCGGAGACGGTCACAGCTTGTCT
GTAAGCGGATGCCGGGAGCAGACAAGCCCGTCAGGGCGCGTCAGCGGGTGTTGGCGGGTGTCGGGGCGCA
GCCATGAGGTCGACTCTAGAGGATCGATCCCCGCCCCGGACGAACTAAACCTGACTACGACATCTCTGCC
CCTTCTTCGCGGGGCAGTGCATGTAATCCCTTCAGTTGGTTGGTACAACTTGCCAACTGGGCCCTGTTCC
ACATGTGACACGGGGGGGGACCAAACACAAAGGGGTTCTCTGACTGTAGTTGACATCCTTATAAATGGAT
GTGCACATTTGCCAACACTGAGTGGCTTTCATCCTGGAGCAGACTTTGCAGTCTGTGGACTGCAACACAA
CATTGCCTTTATGTGTAACTCTTGGCTGAAGCTCTTACACCAATGCTGGGGGACATGTACCTCCCAGGGG
CCCAGGAAGACTACGGGAGGCTACACCAACGTCAATCAGAGGGGCCTGTGTAGCTACCGATAAGCGGACC
CTCAAGAGGGCATTAGCAATAGTGTTTATAAGGCCCCCTTGTTAACCCTAAACGGGTAGCATATGCTTCC
CGGGTAGTAGTATATACTATCCAGACTAACCCTAATTCAATAGCATATGTTACCCAACGGGAAGCATATG
CTATCGAATTAGGGTTAGTAAAAGGGTCCTAAGGAACAGCGATATCTCCCACCCCATGAGCTGTCACGGT
TTTATTTACATGGGGTCAGGATTCCACGAGGGTAGTGAACCATTTTAGTCACAAGGGCAGTGGCTGAAGA
TCAAGGAGCGGGCAGTGAACTCTCCTGAATCTTCGCCTGCTTCTTCATTCTCCTTCGTTTAGCTAATAGA
ATAACTGCTGAGTTGTGAACAGTAAGGTGTATGTGAGGTGCTCGAAAACAAGGTTTCAGGTGACGCCCCC
AGAATAAAATTTGGACGGGGGGTTCAGTGGTGGCATTGTGCTATGACACCAATATAACCCTCACAAACCC
CTTGGGCAATAAATACTAGTGTAGGAATGAAACATTCTGAATATCTTTAACAATAGAAATCCATGGGGTG
GGGACAAGCCGTAAAGACTGGATGTCCATCTCACACGAATTTATGGCTATGGGCAACACATAATCCTAGT
GCAATATGATACTGGGGTTATTAAGATGTGTCCCAGGCAGGGACCAAGACAGGTGAACCATGTTGTTACA
CTCTATTTGTAACAAGGGGAAAGAGAGTGGACGCCGACAGCAGCGGACTCCACTGGTTGTCTCTAACACC
CCCGAAAATTAAACGGGGCTCCACGCCAATGGGGCCCATAAACAAAGACAAGTGGCCACTCTTTTTTTTG
AAATTGTGGAGTGGGGGCACGCGTCAGCCCCCACACGCCGCCCTGCGGTTTTGGACTGTAAAATAAGGGT
GTAATAACTTGGCTGATTGTAACCCCGCTAACCACTGCGGTCAAACCACTTGCCCACAAAACCACTAATG
GCACCCCGGGGAATACCTGCATAAGTAGGTGGGCGGGCCAAGATAGGGGCGCGATTGCTGCGATCTGGAG
GACAAATTACACACACTTGCGCCTGAGCGCCAAGCACAGGGTTGTTGGTCCTCATATTCACGAGGTCGCT
GAGAGCACGGTGGGCTAATGTTGCCATGGGTAGCATATACTACCCAAATATCTGGATAGCATATGCTATC
CTAATCTATATCTGGGTAGCATAGGCTATCCTAATCTATATCTGGGTAGCATATGCTATCCTAATCTATA
TCTGGGTAGTATATGCTATCCTAAT
